>Addgene plasmid #112668 | pZ P TetON-3XFLAG-tdT CAGG-m2rtTA v2 | depositor full sequence | sequence record 217841 | pZ P TetON-3XFLAG-tdT CAGG-m2rtTA v2 sequence 10535 bps
CTAAATTGTAAGCGTTAATATTTTGTTAAAATTCGCGTTAAATTTTTGTTAAATCAGCTCATTTTTTAAC
CAATAGGCCGAAATCGGCAAAATCCCTTATAAATCAAAAGAATAGACCGAGATAGGGT
[37 nt withheld, positions 129-165]
AAAGAACGTGGACTCCAACGTCAAAGG
[49 nt withheld, positions 193-241]
T
[91 nt withheld, positions 243-333]
G
[124 nt withheld, positions 335-458]
CCCATTCGCCATTCAGGCTGCGCAACTGTTGGGAAGGGCGATCGGTGCGGGCCTCTTCGCTATTACGCCA
GCTGGCGAAAGGGGGATGTGCTGCAAGGCGATTAAGTTGGGTAACGCCAGGGTTTTCCCAGTCACGACGT
TGTAAAACGACGGCCAGTGAGCGCGCGTAATACGACTCACTATAGGGCGAATTGGGTACCTGCTTTCTCT
GACCAGCATTCTCTCCCCTGGGCCTGTGCCGCTTTCTGTCTGCAGCTTGTGGCCTGGGTCACCTCTACGG
CTGGCCCAGATCCTTCCCTGCCGCCTCCTTCAGGTTCCGTCTTCCTCCACTCCCTCTTCCCCTTGCTCTC
TGCTGTGTTGCTGCCCAAGGATGCTCTTTCCGGAGCACTTCCTTCTCGGCGCTGCACCACGTGATGTCCT
CTGAGCGGATCCTCCCCGTGTCTGGGTCCTCTCCGGGCATCTCTCCTCCCTCACCCAACCCCATGCCGTC
TTCACTCGCTGGGTTCCCTTTTCCTTCTCCTTCTGGGGCCTGTGCCATCTCTCGTTTCTTAGGATGGCCT
TCTCCGACGGATGTCTCCCTTGCGTCCCGCCTCCCCTTCTTGTAGGCCTGCATCATCACCGTTTTTCTGG
ACAACCCCAAAGTACCCCGTCTCCCTGGCTTTAGCCACCTCTCCATCCTCTTGCTTTCTTTGCCTGGACA
CCCCGTTCTCCTGTGGATTCGGGTCACCTCTCACTCCTTTCATTTGGGCAGCTCCCCTACCCCCCTTACC
TCTCTAGTCTGTGCTAGCTCTTCCAGCCCCCTGTCATGGCATCTTCCAGGGGTCCGAGAGCTCAGCTAGT
CTTCTTCCTCCAACCCGGGCCCCTATGTCCACTTCAGGACAGCATGTTTGCTGCCTCCAGGGATCCTGTG
TCCCCGAGCTGGGACCACCTTATATTCCCAGGGCCGGTTAATGTGGCTCTGGTTCTGGGTACTTTTATCT
GTCCCCTCCACCCCACAGTGGGGCAAGCTTGAAGTTCCTATTCTTCAAATAGTATAGGAACTTCGGCCTG
ACCTCTTCTCTTCCTCCCACAGGGCCTCAGATCTGGCAGCGGAGAGGGCAGAGGAAGTCTTCTAACATGC
GGTGACGTGGAGGAGAATCCCGGCCCTAGGCTCGAAATGACCGAGTACAAGCCCACGGTGCGCCTCGCCA
CCCGCGACGACGTCCCCCGGGCCGTACGCACCCTCGCCGCCGCGTTCGCCGACTACCCCGCCACGCGCCA
CACCGTCGACCCGGACCGCCACATCGAGCGGGTCACCGAGCTGCAAGAACTCTTCCTCACGCGCGTCGGG
CTCGACATCGGCAAGGTGTGGGTCGCGGACGACGGCGCCGCGGTGGCGGTCTGGACCACGCCGGAGAGCG
TCGAAGCGGGGGCGGTGTTCGCCGAGATCGGCCCGCGCATGGCCGAGTTGAGCGGTTCCCGGCTGGCCGC
GCAGCAACAGATGGAAGGCCTCCTGGCGCCGCACCGGCCCAAGGAGCCCGCGTGGTTCCTGGCCACCGTC
GGCGTCTCGCCCGACCACCAGGGCAAGGGTCTGGGCAGCGCCGTCGTGCTCCCCGGAGTGGAGGCGGCCG
AGCGCGCCGGGGTGCCCGCCTTCCTGGAGACCTCCGCGCCCCGCAACCTCCCCTTCTACGAGCGGCTCGG
CTTCACCGTCACCGCCGACGTCGAGGTGCCCGAAGGACCGCGCACCTGGTGCATGACCCGCAAGCCCGGT
GCCTGACGCCCGCCCCACGACCCGCAGCGCCCGACCGAAAGGAGCGCACGACCCCATGGCTCCGACCGAA
GCCACCCGGGGCGGCCCCGCCGACCCCGCACCCGCCCCCGAGGCCCACCGACTCTAGAGGGCCCGTTTAA
ACCCGCTGATCAGCCTCGACTGTGCCTTCTAGTTGCCAGCCATCTGTTGTTTGCCCCTCCCCCGTGCCTT
CCTTGACCCTGGAAGGTGCCACTCCCACTGTCCTTTCCTAATAAAATGAGGAAATTGCATCGCATTGTCT
GAGTAGGTGTCATTCTATTCTGGGGGGTGGGGTGGGGCAGGACAGCAAGGGGGAGGATTGGGAAGACAAT
AGCACTCGAGCTATGGCAGGGCCTGCCGCCCCGACGTTGGCTGCGAGCCCTGGGCCTTCACCCGAACTTG
GGGGGTGGGGTGGGGAAAAGGAAGAAACGCGGGCGTATTGGCCCCAATGGGGTCTCGGTGGGGTATCGAC
AGAGTGCCAGCCCTGGGACCGAACCCCGCGTTTATGAACAAACGACCCAACACCGTGCGTTTTATTCTGT
CTTTTTATTGCCGTCATAGCGCGGGTTCCTTCCGGTATTGTCTCCTTCCGTGTTTCAGTTAGCCTCCCCC
ACGCGTTTACTTGTACAGCTCGTCCATGCCGTACAGGAACAGGTGGTGGCGGCCCTCGGAGCGCTCGTAC
TGTTCCACGATGGTGTAGTCCTCGTTGTGGGAGGTGATGTCCAGCTTGGTGTCCACGTAGTAGTAGCCGG
GCAGTTGCACGGGCTTCTTGGCCATGTAGATGGTCTTGAACTCCACCAGGTAGTGGCCGCCGTCCTTCAG
CTTCAGGGCCTGGTGGATCTCGCCCTTCAGCACGCCGTCGCGGGGGTACAGGCGCTCGGTGGAGGCCTCC
CAGCCCATGGTCTTCTTCTGCATTACGGGGCCGTCGGGGGGGAAGTTGGTGCCGCGCATCTTCACCTTGT
AGATCAGCGTGCCGTCCTGCAGGGAGGAGTCCTGGGTCACGGTCACCAGACCGCCGTCCTCGAAGTTCAT
CACGCGCTCCCACTTGAAGCCCTCGGGGAAGGACAGCTTCTTGTAATCGGGGATGTCGGCGGGGTGCTTC
ACGTACGCCTTGGAGCCGTACATGAACTGGGGGGACAGGATGTCCCAGGCGAAGGGCAGGGGGCCGCCCT
TGGTCACCTTCAGCTTGGCGGTCTGGGTGCCCTCGTAGGGGCGGCCCTCGCCCTCGCCCTCGATCTCGAA
CTCGTGGCCGTTCATGGAGCCCTCCATGCGCACCTTGAAGCGCATGAACTCTTTGATGACGGCCATGTTG
TTGTCCTCGGAGGAGGCGGTGCCGGAGCTGCCGCTGCCGGTGCTGCCGGTGCCATGCCCCAGGAACAGGT
GGTGGCGGCCCTCGGAGCGCTCGTACTGTTCCACGATGGTGTAGTCCTCGTTGTGGGAGGTGATGTCCAG
CTTGGTGTCCACGTAGTAGTAGCCGGGCAGTTGCACGGGCTTCTTGGCCATGTAGATGGTCTTGAACTCC
ACCAGGTAGTGGCCGCCGTCCTTCAGCTTCAGGGCCTGGTGGATCTCGCCCTTCAGCACGCCGTCGCGGG
GGTACAGGCGCTCGGTGGAGGCCTCCCAGCCCATGGTCTTCTTCTGCATTACGGGGCCGTCGGGGGGGAA
GTTGGTGCCGCGCATCTTCACCTTGTAGATCAGCGTGCCGTCCTGCAGGGAGGAGTCCTGGGTCACGGTC
ACCAGACCGCCGTCCTCGAAGTTCATCACGCGCTCCCACTTGAAGCCCTCGGGGAAGGACAGCTTCTTGT
AATCGGGGATGTCGGCGGGGTGCTTCACGTACGCCTTGGAGCCGTACATGAACTGGGGGGACAGGATGTC
CCAGGCGAAGGGCAGGGGGCCGCCCTTGGTCACCTTCAGCTTGGCGGTCTGGGTGCCCTCGTAGGGGCGG
CCCTCGCCCTCGCCCTCGATCTCGAACTCGTGGCCGTTCATGGAGCCCTCCATGCGCACCTTGAAGCGCA
TGAACTCTTTGATGACCTCCTCGCCCTTGCTCACCATGGTGGCATATGGATATCTCCACCGGTCGTCATC
GTCATCCTTGTAATCAATATCATGATCTTTATAATCACCGTCATGGTCTTTGTAGTCCATGGTGGCCTTA
AGCGATCTGACGGTTCACTAAACGAGCTCTGCTTATATAGGCCTCCCACCGTACACGCCTACCTCGACAT
ACGTTCTCTATCACTGATAGGGAGTAAACTCGACATACGTTCTCTATCACTGATAGGGATAAACTCGACA
TACGTTCTCTATCACTGATAGGGAGTAAACTCGACATACGTTCTCTATCACTGATAGGGAGTAAACTCGA
CATACGTTCTCTATCACTGATAGGGAGTAAACTCGACATCGTTCTCTATCACTGATAGGGAGTAAACTCG
TCTAGAACCTCGGACCTTCGAAAAAAGTTTCGAGTGTACAGCATCATCGTCGACATTGATTATTGACTAG
CTAGTTATTAATAGTAATCAATTACGGGGTCATTAGTTCATAGCCCATATATGGAGTTCCGCGTTACATA
ACTTACGGTAAATGGCCCGCCTGGCTGACCGCCCAACGACCCCCGCCCATTGACGTCAATAATGACGTAT
GTTCCCATAGTAACGCCAATAGGGACTTTCCATTGACGTCAATGGGTGGAGTATTTACGGTAAACTGCCC
ACTTGGCAGTACATCAAGTGTATCATATGCCAAGTACGCCCCCTATTGACGTCAATGACGGTAAATGGCC
CGCCTGGCATTATGCCCAGTACATGACCTTATGGGACTTTCCTACTTGGCAGTACATCTACGTATTAGTC
ATCGCTATTACCATGATGGTCGAGGTGAGCCCCACGTTCTGCTTCACTCTCCCCATCTCCCCCCCCTCCC
CACCCCCAATTTTGTATTTATTTATTTTTTAATTATTTTGTGCAGCGATGGGGGCGGGGGGGGGGGGGGG
GCGCGCGCCAGGCGGGGCGGGGCGGGGCGAGGGGCGGGGCGGGGCGAGGCGGAGAGGTGCGGCGGCAGCC
AATCAGAGCGGCGCGCTCCGAAAGTTTCCTTTTATGGCGAGGCGGCGGCGGCGGCGGCCCTATAAAAAGC
GAAGCGCGCGGCGGGCGGGAGTCGCTGCGCGCTGCCTTCGCCCCGTGCCCCGCTCCGCCGCCGCCTCGCG
CCGCCCGCCCCGGCTCTGACTGACCGCGTTACTCCCACAGGTGAGCGGGCGGGACGGCCCTTCTCCTCCG
GGCTGTAATTAGCGCTTGGTTTAATGACGGCTTGTTTCTTTTCTGTGGCTGCGTGAAAGCCTTGAGGGGC
TCCGGGAGGGCCCTTTGTGCGGGGGGAGCGGCTCGGGGGGTGCGTGCGTGTGTGTGTGCGTGGGGAGCGC
CGCGTGCGGCTCCGCGCTGCCCGGCGGCTGTGAGCGCTGCGGGCGCGGCGCGGGGCTTTGTGCGCTCCGC
AGTGTGCGCGAGGGGAGCGCGGCCGGGGGCGGTGCCCCGCGGTGCGGGGGGGGCTGCGAGGGGAACAAAG
GCTGCGTGCGGGGTGTGTGCGTGGGGGGGTGAGCAGGGGGTGTGGGCGCGTCGGTCGGGCTGCAACCCCC
CCTGCACCCCCCTCCCCGAGTTGCTGAGCACGGCCCGGCTTCGGGTGCGGGGCTCCGTACGGGGCGTGGC
GCGGGGCTCGCCGTGCCGGGCGGGGGGTGGCGGCAGGTGGGGGTGCCGGGCGGGGCGGGGCCGCCTCGGG
CCGGGGAGGGCTCGGGGGAGGGGCGCGGCGGCCCCCGGAGCGCCGGCGGCTGTCGAGGCGCGGCGAGCCG
CAGCCATTGCCTTTTATGGTAATCGTGCGAGAGGGCGCAGGGACTTCCTTTGTCCCAAATCTGTGCGGAG
CCGAAATCTGGGAGGCGCCGCCGCACCCCCTCTAGCGGGCGCGGGGCGAAGCGGTGCGGCGCCGGCAGGA
AGGAAATGGGCGGGGAGGGCCTTCGTGCGTCGCCGCGCCGCCGTCCCCTTCTCCCTCTCCAGCCTCGGGG
CTGTCCGCGGGGGGACGGCTGCCTTCGGGGGGGACGGGGCAGGGCGGGGTTCGGCTTCTGGCGTGTGACC
GGCGGCTCTAGAGCCTCTGCTAACCATGTTCATGCCTTCTTCTTTTTCCTACAGCTCCTGGGCAACGTGC
TGGTTATTGTGCTGTCTCATCATTTTGGCAAAGAATTCATGTCTAGACTGGACAAGAGCAAAGTCATAAA
CGGCGCTCTGGAATTACTCAATGGAGTCGGTATCGAAGGCCTGACGACAAGGAAACTCGCTCAAAAGCTG
GGAGTTGAGCAGCCTACCCTGTACTGGCACGTGAAGAACAAGCGGGCCCTGCTCGATGCCCTGCCAATCG
AGATGCTGGACAGGCATCATACCCACTTCTGCCCCCTGGAAGGCGAGTCATGGCAAGACTTTCTGCGGAA
CAACGCCAAGTCATTCCGCTGTGCTCTCCTCTCACATCGCGACGGGGCTAAAGTGCATCTCGGCACCCGC
CCAACAGAGAAACAGTACGAAACCCTGGAAAATCAGCTCGCGTTCCTGTGTCAGCAAGGCTTCTCCCTGG
AGAACGCACTGTACGCTCTGTCCGCCGTGGGCCACTTTACACTGGGCTGCGTATTGGAGGAACAGGAGCA
TCAAGTAGCAAAAGAGGAAAGAGAGACACCTACCACCGATTCTATGCCCCCACTTCTGAGACAAGCAATT
GAGCTGTTCGACCGGCAGGGAGCCGAACCTGCCTTCCTTTTCGGCCTGGAACTAATCATATGTGGCCTGG
AGAAACAGCTAAAGTGCGAAAGCGGCGGGCCGGCCGACGCCCTTGACGATTTTGACTTAGACATGCTCCC
AGCCGATGCCCTTGACGACTTTGACCTTGATATGCTGCCTGCTGACGCTCTTGACGATTTTGACCTTGAC
ATGCTCCCCGGGTAAACTAGTGCCTCGACTGTGCCTTCTAGTTGCCAGCCATCTGTTGTTTGCCCCTCCC
CCGTGCCTTCCTTGACCCTGGAAGGTGCCACTCCCACTGTCCTTTCCTAATAAAATGAGGAAATTGCATC
GCATTGTCTGAGTAGGTGTCATTCTATTCTGGGGGGTGGGGTGGGGCAGGACAGCAAGGGGGAGGATTGG
GAAGACAATAGCAGGCATGCTGGGGATGCGGTGGGCTCTATGGTTCGAAGAAGTTCCTATTCTCTAGAAA
GTATAGGAACTTCGCGGCCGCTACTAGGGACAGGATTGGTGACAGAAAAGCCCCATCCTTAGGCCTCCTC
CTTCCTAGTCTCCTGATATTGGGTCTAACCCCCACCTCCTGTTAGGCAGATTCCTTATCTGGTGACACAC
CCCCATTTCCTGGAGCCATCTCTCTCCTTGCCAGAACCTCTAAGGTTTGCTTACGATGGAGCCAGAGAGG
ATCCTGGGAGGGAGAGCTTGGCAGGGGGTGGGAGGGAAGGGGGGGATGCGTGACCTGCCCGGTTCTCAGT
GGCCACCCTGCGCTACCCTCTCCCAGAACCTGAGCTGCTCTGACGCGGCTGTCTGGTGCGTTTCACTGAT
CCTGGTGCTGCAGCTTCCTTACACTTCCCAAGAGGAGAAGCAGTTTGGAAAAACAAAATCAGAATAAGTT
GGTCCTGAGTTCTAACTTTGGCTCTTCACCTTTCTAGTCCCCAATTTATATTGTTCCTCCGTGCGTCAGT
TTTACCTGTGAGATAAGGCCAGTAGCCAGCCCCGTCCTGGCAGGGCTGTGGTGAGGAGGGGGGTGTCCGT
GTGGAAAACTCCCTTTGTGAGAATGGTGCGTCCTAGGTGTTCACCAGGTCGTGGCCGCCTCTACTCCCTT
TCTCTTTCTCCATCCTTCTTTCCTTAAAGAGTCCCCAGTGCTATCTGGGACATATTCCTCCGCCCAGAGC
AGGGTCCCGCTTCCCTAAGGCCCTGCTCTGGGCTTCTGGGTTTGAGTCCTTGGCAAGCCCAGGAGAGGCG
CTCAGGCTTCCCTGTCCCCCTTCCTCGTCCACCATCTCATGCCCCTGGCTCTCCTGCCCCTTCCCTACAG
GGGTTCCTGGCTCTGCTCTCCACCGCGGTGGAGCTCCAGCTTTTGTTCCCTTTAGTGAGGGTTAATTGCG
CGCTTGGCGTAATCATGGTCATAGCTGTTTCCTGTGTGAAATTGTTATCCGCTCACAATTCCACACAACA
TACGAGCCGGAAGCATAAAGTGTAAAGCCTGGGGTGCCTAATGAGTGAGCTAACTCACATTAATTGCGTT
GCGCTCACTGCCCGCTTTCCAGTCGGGAAACCTGTCGTGCCAGCTGCATTAATGAATCGGCCAACGCGCG
GGGAGAGGCGGTTTGCGTATTGGGCGCTCTTCCGCTTCCTCGCTCACTGACTCGCTGCGCTCGGTCGTTC
GGCTGCGGCGAGCGGTATCAGCTCACTCAAAGGCGGTAATACGGTTATCCACAGAATCAGGGGATAACGC
AGGAAAGAACATGTGAGCAAAAGGCCAGCAAAAGGCCAGGAACCGTAAAAAGGCCGCGTTGCTGGCGTTT
TTCCATAGGCTCCGCCCCCCTGACGAGCATCACAAAAATCGACGCTCAAGTCAGAGGTGGCGAAACCCGA
CAGGACTATAAAGATACCAGGCGTTTCCCCCTGGAAGCTCCCTCGTGCGCTCTCCTGTTCCGACCCTGCC
GCTTACCGGATACCTGTCCGCCTTTCTCCCTTCGGGAAGCGTGGCGCTTTCTCATAGCTCACGCTGTAGG
TATCTCAGTTCGGTGTAGGTCGTTCGCTCCAAGCTGGGCTGTGTGCACGAACCCCCCGTTCAGCCCGACC
GCTGCGCCTTATCCGGTAACTATCGTCTTGAGTCCAACCCGGTAAGACACGACTTATCGCCACTGGCAGC
AGCCACTGGTAACAGGATTAGCAGAGCGAGGTATGTAGGCGGTGCTACAGAGTTCTTGAAGTGGTGGCCT
AACTACGGCTACACTAGAAGGACAGTATTTGGTATCTGCGCTCTGCTGAAGCCAGTTACCTTCGGAAAAA
GAGTTGGTAGCTCTTGATCCGGCAAACAAACCACCGCTGGTAGCGGTGGTTTTTTTGTTTGCAAGCAGCA
GATTACGCGCAGAAAAAAAGGATCTCAAGAAGATCCTTTGATCTTTTCTACGGGGTCTGACGCTCAGTGG
AACGAAAACTCACGTTAAGGGATTTTGGTCATGAGATTATCAAAAAGGATCTTCACCTAGATCCTTTTAA
ATTAAAAATGAAGTTTTAAATCAATCTAAAGTATATATGAGTAAACTTGGTCTGACAGTTACCAATGCTT
AATCAGTGAGGCACCTATCTCAGCGATCTGTCTATTTCGTTCATCCATAGTTGCCTGACTCCCCGTCGTG
TAGATAACTACGATACGGGAGGGCTTACCATCTGGCCCCAGTGCTGCAATGATACCGCGAGACCCACGCT
CACCGGCTCCAGATTTATCAGCAATAAACCAGCCAGCCGGAAGGGCCGAGCGCAGAAGTGGTCCTGCAAC
TTTATCCGCCTCCATCCAGTCTATTAATTGTTGCCGGGAAGCTAGAGTAAGTAGTTCGCCAGTTAATAGT
TTGCGCAACGTTGTTGCCATTGCTACAGGCATCGTGGTGTCACGCTCGTCGTTTGGTATGGCTTCATTCA
GCTCCGGTTCCCAACGATCAAGGCGAGTTACATGATCCCCCATGTTGTGCAAAAAAGCGGTTAGCTCCTT
CGGTCCTCCGATCGTTGTCAGAAGTAAGTTGGCCGCAGTGTTATCACTCATGGTTATGGCAGCACTGCAT
AATTCTCTTACTGTCATGCCATCCGTAAGATGCTTTTCTGTGACTGGTGAGTACTCAACCAAGTCATTCT
GAGAATAGTGTATGCGGCGACCGAGTTGCTCTTGCCCGGCGTCAATACGGGATAATACCGCGCCACATAG
CAGAACTTTAAAAGTGCTCATCATTGGAAAACGTTCTTCGGGGCGAAAACTCTCAAGGATCTTACCGCTG
TTGAGATCCAGTTCGATGTAACCCACTCGTGCACCCAACTGATCTTCAGCATCTTTTACTTTCACCAGCG
TTTCTGGGTGAGCAAAAACAGGAAGGCAAAATGCCGCAAAAAAGGGAATAAGGGCGACACGGAAATGTTG
AATACTCATACTCTTCCTTTTTCAATATTATTGAAGCATTTATCAGGGTTATTGTCTCATGAGCGGATAC
ATATTTGAATGTATTTAGAAAAATAAACAAATAGGGGTTCCGCGCACATTTCCCCGAAAAGTGCCAC
Features (pLannotate 1.2.2; 29 found; start..end, strand, type, name):
     30..458     -  rep_origin     f1 ori (sequence partly withheld): f1 bacteriophage origin of replication; arrow indicates direction of (+) strand synthesis
    463..618     -  CDS            lacZα (fragment): LacZα fragment of β-galactosidase; lacZ fragment
    626..644     +  promoter       T7 promoter: promoter for bacteriophage T7 RNA polymerase
    659..1462    +  misc_feature   HA-L: left homology arm from the adeno-associated virus integration site (AAVS1) within intron 1 of the human PPP1R12C gene
   1506..1531    +  misc_feature   SA: splice acceptor site
   1615..2214    +  CDS            PuroR: puromycin N-acetyltransferase; pac from Streptomyces alboniger; confers resistance to puromycin
   2264..2329    +  CDS            dmpM (fragment): DMPM_STRAD - Protein inferred from homology: Swiss-Prot protein existence level 3. From Streptomyces alboniger.
   2368..2479    +  polyA_signal   bGH poly(A) signal: bovine growth hormone polyadenylation signal
   2627..2643    +  polyA_signal   bGH poly(A) signal (fragment): bovine growth hormone polyadenylation signal
   2734..2781    -  polyA_signal   HSV TK poly(A) signal: herpes simplex virus thymidine kinase polyadenylation signal (Cole and Stacy, 1985)
   2848..4275    -  CDS            tdTomato: tdTomato is a basic (constitutively fluorescent) orange fluorescent protein published in 2004, derived from Discosoma sp.. It is reported to be a somewhat slowly-maturing tandem dimer with low acid sensitivity.
   4303..4365    -  CDS            3xFLAG: three tandem FLAG® epitope tags, followed by an enterokinase cleavage site
   4380..4658    -  promoter       tight TRE promoter (fragment): Tet-responsive promoter PTight, consisting of seven tet operator sequences followed by the minimal CMV promoter
   4790..5093    +  enhancer       CMV enhancer: human cytomegalovirus immediate early enhancer
   5098..5375    +  promoter       chicken β-actin promoter: No description available
   5376..6392    +  intron         chimeric intron: chimera between introns from chicken β-actin and rabbit β-globin
   6447..7193    +  CDS            rtTA-Advanced: improved tetracycline-controlled transactivator In the Tet-On® system, rtTA-Advanced binds to the Tet-responsive element and stimulates transcription only in the presence of tetracycline or doxycycline.
   7207..7431    +  polyA_signal   bGH poly(A) signal: bovine growth hormone polyadenylation signal
   7438..7471    +  protein_bind   FRT (minimal): supports FLP-mediated excision but not integration (Turan and Bode, 2011) FLP recombinase from the Saccharomyces cerevisiae 2μ plasmid
   7481..8317    +  misc_feature   HA-R: right homology arm from the adeno-associated virus integration site (AAVS1) within intron 1 of the human PPP1R12C gene
   8318..8334    -  misc_feature   MCS (fragment): pBluescript multiple cloning site
   8347..8365    -  promoter       T3 promoter: promoter for bacteriophage T3 RNA polymerase
   8410..8426    -  protein_bind   lac operator: The lac repressor binds to the lac operator to inhibit transcription in E. coli. This inhibition can be relieved by adding lactose or isopropyl-β-D-thiogalactopyranoside (IPTG). lac repressor encoded by lacI
   8434..8464    -  promoter       lac promoter: promoter for the E. coli lac operon
   8479..8500    -  protein_bind   CAP binding site: CAP binding activates transcription in the presence of cAMP. E. coli catabolite activator protein
   8513..8605    -  CDS            lacI (fragment): lac repressor; lacI; The lac repressor binds to the lac operator to inhibit transcription in E. coli. This inhibition can be relieved by adding lactose or isopropyl-β-D-thiogalactopyranoside (IPTG).
   8788..9376    -  rep_origin     ori: high-copy-number ColE1/pMB1/pBR322/pUC origin of replication
   9547..10407   -  CDS            AmpR: β-lactamase; bla; confers resistance to ampicillin, carbenicillin, and related antibiotics
  10408..10512   -  promoter       AmpR promoter: bla
