>Addgene plasmid #112668 | pZ P TetON-3XFLAG-tdT CAGG-m2rtTA v2 | addgene full sequence | sequence record 229324 | Addgene NGS Result
GCCACCATGGACTACAAAGACCATGACGGTGATTATAAAGATCATGATATTGATTACAAGGATGACGATG
ACGACCGGTGGAGATATCCATATGCCACCATGGTGAGCAAGGGCGAGGAGGTCATCAAAGAGTTCATGCG
CTTCAAGGTGCGCATGGAGGGCTCCATGAACGGCCACGAGTTCGAGATCGAGGGCGAGGGCGAGGGCCGC
CCCTACGAGGGCACCCAGACCGCCAAGCTGAAGGTGACCAAGGGCGGCCCCCTGCCCTTCGCCTGGGACA
TCCTGTCCCCCCAGTTCATGTACGGCTCCAAGGCGTACGTGAAGCACCCCGCCGACATCCCCGATTACAA
GAAGCTGTCCTTCCCCGAGGGCTTCAAGTGGGAGCGCGTGATGAACTTCGAGGACGGCGGTCTGGTGACC
GTGACCCAGGACTCCTCCCTGCAGGACGGCACGCTGATCTACAAGGTGAAGATGCGCGGCACCAACTTCC
CCCCCGACGGCCCCGTAATGCAGAAGAAGACCATGGGCTGGGAGGCCTCCACCGAGCGCCTGTACCCCCG
CGACGGCGTGCTGAAGGGCGAGATCCACCAGGCCCTGAAGCTGAAGGACGGCGGCCACTACCTGGTGGAG
TTCAAGACCATCTACATGGCCAAGAAGCCCGTGCAACTGCCCGGCTACTACTACGTGGACACCAAGCTGG
ACATCACCTCCCACAACGAGGACTACACCATCGTGGAACAGTACGAGCGCTCCGAGGGCCGCCACCACCT
GTTCCTGGGGCATGGCACCGGCAGCACCGGCAGCGGCAGCTCCGGCACCGCCTCCTCCGAGGACAACAAC
ATGGCCGTCATCAAAGAGTTCATGCGCTTCAAGGTGCGCATGGAGGGCTCCATGAACGGCCACGAGTTCG
AGATCGAGGGCGAGGGCGAGGGCCGCCCCTACGAGGGCACCCAGACCGCCAAGCTGAAGGTGACCAAGGG
CGGCCCCCTGCCCTTCGCCTGGGACATCCTGTCCCCCCAGTTCATGTACGGCTCCAAGGCGTACGTGAAG
CACCCCGCCGACATCCCCGATTACAAGAAGCTGTCCTTCCCCGAGGGCTTCAAGTGGGAGCGCGTGATGA
ACTTCGAGGACGGCGGTCTGGTGACCGTGACCCAGGACTCCTCCCTGCAGGACGGCACGCTGATCTACAA
GGTGAAGATGCGCGGCACCAACTTCCCCCCCGACGGCCCCGTAATGCAGAAGAAGACCATGGGCTGGGAG
GCCTCCACCGAGCGCCTGTACCCCCGCGACGGCGTGCTGAAGGGCGAGATCCACCAGGCCCTGAAGCTGA
AGGACGGCGGCCACTACCTGGTGGAGTTCAAGACCATCTACATGGCCAAGAAGCCCGTGCAACTGCCCGG
CTACTACTACGTGGACACCAAGCTGGACATCACCTCCCACAACGAGGACTACACCATCGTGGAACAGTAC
GAGCGCTCCGAGGGCCGCCACCACCTGTTCCTGTACGGCATGGACGAGCTGTACAAGTAAACGCGTGGGG
GAGGCTAACTGAAACACGGAAGGAGACAATACCGGAAGGAACCCGCGCTATGACGGCAATAAAAAGACAG
AATAAAACGCACGGTGTTGGGTCGTTTGTTCATAAACGCGGGGTTCGGTCCCAGGGCTGGCACTCTGTCG
ATACCCCACCGAGACCCCATTGGGGCCAATACGCCCGCGTTTCTTCCTTTTCCCCACCCCACCCCCCAAG
TTCGGGTGAAGGCCCAGGGCTCGCAGCCAACGTCGGGGCGGCAGGCCCTGCCATAGCTCGAGTGCTATTG
TCTTCCCAATCCTCCCCCTTGCTGTCCTGCCCCACCCCACCCCCCAGAATAGAATGACACCTACTCAGAC
AATGCGATGCAATTTCCTCATTTTATTAGGAAAGGACAGTGGGAGTGGCACCTTCCAGGGTCAAGGAAGG
CACGGGGGAGGGGCAAACAACAGATGGCTGGCAACTAGAAGGCACAGTCGAGGCTGATCAGCGGGTTTAA
ACGGGCCCTCTAGAGTCGGTGGGCCTCGGGGGCGGGTGCGGGGTCGGCGGGGCCGCCCCGGGTGGCTTCG
GTCGGAGCCATGGGGTCGTGCGCTCCTTTCGGTCGGGCGCTGCGGGTCGTGGGGCGGGCGTCAGGCACCG
GGCTTGCGGGTCATGCACCAGGTGCGCGGTCCTTCGGGCACCTCGACGTCGGCGGTGACGGTGAAGCCGA
GCCGCTCGTAGAAGGGGAGGTTGCGGGGCGCGGAGGTCTCCAGGAAGGCGGGCACCCCGGCGCGCTCGGC
CGCCTCCACTCCGGGGAGCACGACGGCGCTGCCCAGACCCTTGCCCTGGTGGTCGGGCGAGACGCCGACG
GTGGCCAGGAACCACGCGGGCTCCTTGGGCCGGTGCGGCGCCAGGAGGCCTTCCATCTGTTGCTGCGCGG
CCAGCCGGGAACCGCTCAACTCGGCCATGCGCGGGCCGATCTCGGCGAACACCGCCCCCGCTTCGACGCT
CTCCGGCGTGGTCCAGACCGCCACCGCGGCGCCGTCGTCCGCGACCCACACCTTGCCGATGTCGAGCCCG
ACGCGCGTGAGGAAGAGTTCTTGCAGCTCGGTGACCCGCTCGATGTGGCGGTCCGGGTCGACGGTGTGGC
GCGTGGCGGGGTAGTCGGCGAACGCGGCGGCGAGGGTGCGTACGGCCCGGGGGACGTCGTCGCGGGTGGC
GAGGCGCACCGTGGGCTTGTACTCGGTCATTTCGAGCCTAGGGCCGGGATTCTCCTCCACGTCACCGCAT
GTTAGAAGACTTCCTCTGCCCTCTCCGCTGCCAGATCTGAGGCCCTGTGGGAGGAAGAGAAGAGGTCAGG
CCGAAGTTCCTATACTATTTGAAGAATAGGAACTTCAAGCTTGCCCCACTGTGGGGTGGAGGGGACAGAT
AAAAGTACCCAGAACCAGAGCCACATTAACCGGCCCTGGGAATATAAGGTGGTCCCAGCTCGGGGACACA
GGATCCCTGGAGGCAGCAAACATGCTGTCCTGAAGTGGACATAGGGGCCCGGGTTGGAGGAAGAAGACTA
GCTGAGCTCTCGGACCCCTGGAAGATGCCATGACAGGGGGCTGGAAGAGCTAGCACAGACTAGAGAGGTA
AGGGGGGTAGGGGAGCTGCCCAAATGAAAGGAGTGAGAGGTGACCCGAATCCACAGGAGAACGGGGTGTC
CAGGCAAAGAAAGCAAGAGGATGGAGAGGTGGCTAAAGCCAGGGAGACGGGGTACTTTGGGGTTGTCCAG
AAAAACGGTGATGATGCAGGCCTACAAGAAGGGGAGGCGGGACGCAAGGGAGACATCCGTCGGAGAAGGC
CATCCTAAGAAACGAGAGATGGCACAGGCCCCAGAAGGAGAAGGAAAAGGGAACCCAGCGAGTGAAGACG
GCATGGGGTTGGGTGAGGGAGGAGAGATGCCCGGAGAGGACCCAGACACGGGGAGGATCCGCTCAGAGGA
CATCACGTGGTGCAGCGCCGAGAAGGAAGTGCTCCGGAAAGAGCATCCTTGGGCAGCAACACAGCAGAGA
GCAAGGGGAAGAGGGAGTGGAGGAAGACGGAACCTGAAGGAGGCGGCAGGGAAGGATCTGGGCCAGCCGT
AGAGGTGACCCAGGCCACAAGCTGCAGACAGAAAGCGGCACAGGCCCAGGGGAGAGAATGCTGGTCAGAG
AAAGCAGGTACCCAATTCGCCCTATAGTGAGTCGTATTACGCGCGCTCACTGGCCGTCGTTTTACAACGT
CGTGACTGGGAAAACCCTGGCGTTACCCAACTTAATCGCCTTGCAGCACATCCCCCTTTCGCCAGCTGGC
GTAATAGCGAAGAGGCCCGCACCGATCGCCCTTCCCAACAGTTGCGCAGCCTGAATGGCGAATGGG
[124 nt withheld, positions 3917-4040]
C
[91 nt withheld, positions 4042-4132]
A
[49 nt withheld, positions 4134-4182]
CCTTTGACGTTGGAGTCCACGTTCTTT
[37 nt withheld, positions 4210-4246]
ACCCTATCTCGGTCTATTCTTTTGATTTATAAGGGATTTTGCCGATTTCGGCCTATTGGTTAAAAAATGA
GCTGATTTAACAAAAATTTAACGCGAATTTTAACAAAATATTAACGCTTACAATTTAGGTGGCACTTTTC
GGGGAAATGTGCGCGGAACCCCTATTTGTTTATTTTTCTAAATACATTCAAATATGTATCCGCTCATGAG
ACAATAACCCTGATAAATGCTTCAATAATATTGAAAAAGGAAGAGTATGAGTATTCAACATTTCCGTGTC
GCCCTTATTCCCTTTTTTGCGGCATTTTGCCTTCCTGTTTTTGCTCACCCAGAAACGCTGGTGAAAGTAA
AAGATGCTGAAGATCAGTTGGGTGCACGAGTGGGTTACATCGAACTGGATCTCAACAGCGGTAAGATCCT
TGAGAGTTTTCGCCCCGAAGAACGTTTTCCAATGATGAGCACTTTTAAAGTTCTGCTATGTGGCGCGGTA
TTATCCCGTATTGACGCCGGGCAAGAGCAACTCGGTCGCCGCATACACTATTCTCAGAATGACTTGGTTG
AGTACTCACCAGTCACAGAAAAGCATCTTACGGATGGCATGACAGTAAGAGAATTATGCAGTGCTGCCAT
AACCATGAGTGATAACACTGCGGCCAACTTACTTCTGACAACGATCGGAGGACCGAAGGAGCTAACCGCT
TTTTTGCACAACATGGGGGATCATGTAACTCGCCTTGATCGTTGGGAACCGGAGCTGAATGAAGCCATAC
CAAACGACGAGCGTGACACCACGATGCCTGTAGCAATGGCAACAACGTTGCGCAAACTATTAACTGGCGA
ACTACTTACTCTAGCTTCCCGGCAACAATTAATAGACTGGATGGAGGCGGATAAAGTTGCAGGACCACTT
CTGCGCTCGGCCCTTCCGGCTGGCTGGTTTATTGCTGATAAATCTGGAGCCGGTGAGCGTGGGTCTCGCG
GTATCATTGCAGCACTGGGGCCAGATGGTAAGCCCTCCCGTATCGTAGTTATCTACACGACGGGGAGTCA
GGCAACTATGGATGAACGAAATAGACAGATCGCTGAGATAGGTGCCTCACTGATTAAGCATTGGTAACTG
TCAGACCAAGTTTACTCATATATACTTTAGATTGATTTAAAACTTCATTTTTAATTTAAAAGGATCTAGG
TGAAGATCCTTTTTGATAATCTCATGACCAAAATCCCTTAACGTGAGTTTTCGTTCCACTGAGCGTCAGA
CCCCGTAGAAAAGATCAAAGGATCTTCTTGAGATCCTTTTTTTCTGCGCGTAATCTGCTGCTTGCAAACA
AAAAAACCACCGCTACCAGCGGTGGTTTGTTTGCCGGATCAAGAGCTACCAACTCTTTTTCCGAAGGTAA
CTGGCTTCAGCAGAGCGCAGATACCAAATACTGTTCTTCTAGTGTAGCCGTAGTTAGGCCACCACTTCAA
GAACTCTGTAGCACCGCCTACATACCTCGCTCTGCTAATCCTGTTACCAGTGGCTGCTGCCAGTGGCGAT
AAGTCGTGTCTTACCGGGTTGGACTCAAGACGATAGTTACCGGATAAGGCGCAGCGGTCGGGCTGAACGG
GGGGTTCGTGCACACAGCCCAGCTTGGAGCGAACGACCTACACCGAACTGAGATACCTACAGCGTGAGCT
ATGAGAAAGCGCCACGCTTCCCGAAGGGAGAAAGGCGGACAGGTATCCGGTAAGCGGCAGGGTCGGAACA
GGAGAGCGCACGAGGGAGCTTCCAGGGGGAAACGCCTGGTATCTTTATAGTCCTGTCGGGTTTCGCCACC
TCTGACTTGAGCGTCGATTTTTGTGATGCTCGTCAGGGGGGCGGAGCCTATGGAAAAACGCCAGCAACGC
GGCCTTTTTACGGTTCCTGGCCTTTTGCTGGCCTTTTGCTCACATGTTCTTTCCTGCGTTATCCCCTGAT
TCTGTGGATAACCGTATTACCGCCTTTGAGTGAGCTGATACCGCTCGCCGCAGCCGAACGACCGAGCGCA
GCGAGTCAGTGAGCGAGGAAGCGGAAGAGCGCCCAATACGCAAACCGCCTCTCCCCGCGCGTTGGCCGAT
TCATTAATGCAGCTGGCACGACAGGTTTCCCGACTGGAAAGCGGGCAGTGAGCGCAACGCAATTAATGTG
AGTTAGCTCACTCATTAGGCACCCCAGGCTTTACACTTTATGCTTCCGGCTCGTATGTTGTGTGGAATTG
TGAGCGGATAACAATTTCACACAGGAAACAGCTATGACCATGATTACGCCAAGCGCGCAATTAACCCTCA
CTAAAGGGAACAAAAGCTGGAGCTCCACCGCGGTGGAGAGCAGAGCCAGGAACCCCTGTAGGGAAGGGGC
AGGAGAGCCAGGGGCATGAGATGGTGGACGAGGAAGGGGGACAGGGAAGCCTGAGCGCCTCTCCTGGGCT
TGCCAAGGACTCAAACCCAGAAGCCCAGAGCAGGGCCTTAGGGAAGCGGGACCCTGCTCTGGGCGGAGGA
ATATGTCCCAGATAGCACTGGGGACTCTTTAAGGAAAGAAGGATGGAGAAAGAGAAAGGGAGTAGAGGCG
GCCACGACCTGGTGAACACCTAGGACGCACCATTCTCACAAAGGGAGTTTTCCACACGGACACCCCCCTC
CTCACCACAGCCCTGCCAGGACGGGGCTGGCTACTGGCCTTATCTCACAGGTAAAACTGACGCACGGAGG
AACAATATAAATTGGGGACTAGAAAGGTGAAGAGCCAAAGTTAGAACTCAGGACCAACTTATTCTGATTT
TGTTTTTCCAAACTGCTTCTCCTCTTGGGAAGTGTAAGGAAGCTGCAGCACCAGGATCAGTGAAACGCAC
CAGACAGCCGCGTCAGAGCAGCTCAGGTTCTGGGAGAGGGTAGCGCAGGGTGGCCACTGAGAACCGGGCA
GGTCACGCATCCCCCCCTTCCCTCCCACCCCCTGCCAAGCTCTCCCTCCCAGGATCCTCTCTGGCTCCAT
CGTAAGCAAACCTTAGAGGTTCTGGCAAGGAGAGAGATGGCTCCAGGAAATGGGGGTGTGTCACCAGATA
AGGAATCTGCCTAACAGGAGGTGGGGGTTAGACCCAATATCAGGAGACTAGGAAGGAGGAGGCCTAAGGA
TGGGGCTTTTCTGTCACCAATCCTGTCCCTAGTAGCGGCCGCGAAGTTCCTATACTTTCTAGAGAATAGG
AACTTCTTCGAACCATAGAGCCCACCGCATCCCCAGCATGCCTGCTATTGTCTTCCCAATCCTCCCCCTT
GCTGTCCTGCCCCACCCCACCCCCCAGAATAGAATGACACCTACTCAGACAATGCGATGCAATTTCCTCA
TTTTATTAGGAAAGGACAGTGGGAGTGGCACCTTCCAGGGTCAAGGAAGGCACGGGGGAGGGGCAAACAA
CAGATGGCTGGCAACTAGAAGGCACAGTCGAGGCACTAGTTTACCCGGGGAGCATGTCAAGGTCAAAATC
GTCAAGAGCGTCAGCAGGCAGCATATCAAGGTCAAAGTCGTCAAGGGCATCGGCTGGGAGCATGTCTAAG
TCAAAATCGTCAAGGGCGTCGGCCGGCCCGCCGCTTTCGCACTTTAGCTGTTTCTCCAGGCCACATATGA
TTAGTTCCAGGCCGAAAAGGAAGGCAGGTTCGGCTCCCTGCCGGTCGAACAGCTCAATTGCTTGTCTCAG
AAGTGGGGGCATAGAATCGGTGGTAGGTGTCTCTCTTTCCTCTTTTGCTACTTGATGCTCCTGTTCCTCC
AATACGCAGCCCAGTGTAAAGTGGCCCACGGCGGACAGAGCGTACAGTGCGTTCTCCAGGGAGAAGCCTT
GCTGACACAGGAACGCGAGCTGATTTTCCAGGGTTTCGTACTGTTTCTCTGTTGGGCGGGTGCCGAGATG
CACTTTAGCCCCGTCGCGATGTGAGAGGAGAGCACAGCGGAATGACTTGGCGTTGTTCCGCAGAAAGTCT
TGCCATGACTCGCCTTCCAGGGGGCAGAAGTGGGTATGATGCCTGTCCAGCATCTCGATTGGCAGGGCAT
CGAGCAGGGCCCGCTTGTTCTTCACGTGCCAGTACAGGGTAGGCTGCTCAACTCCCAGCTTTTGAGCGAG
TTTCCTTGTCGTCAGGCCTTCGATACCGACTCCATTGAGTAATTCCAGAGCGCCGTTTATGACTTTGCTC
TTGTCCAGTCTAGACATGAATTCTTTGCCAAAATGATGAGACAGCACAATAACCAGCACGTTGCCCAGGA
GCTGTAGGAAAAAGAAGAAGGCATGAACATGGTTAGCAGAGGCTCTAGAGCCGCCGGTCACACGCCAGAA
GCCGAACCCCGCCCTGCCCCGTCCCCCCCGAAGGCAGCCGTCCCCCCGCGGACAGCCCCGAGGCTGGAGA
GGGAGAAGGGGACGGCGGCGCGGCGACGCACGAAGGCCCTCCCCGCCCATTTCCTTCCTGCCGGCGCCGC
ACCGCTTCGCCCCGCGCCCGCTAGAGGGGGTGCGGCGGCGCCTCCCAGATTTCGGCTCCGCACAGATTTG
GGACAAAGGAAGTCCCTGCGCCCTCTCGCACGATTACCATAAAAGGCAATGGCTGCGGCTCGCCGCGCCT
CGACAGCCGCCGGCGCTCCGGGGGCCGCCGCGCCCCTCCCCCGAGCCCTCCCCGGCCCGAGGCGGCCCCG
CCCCGCCCGGCACCCCCACCTGCCGCCACCCCCCGCCCGGCACGGCGAGCCCCGCGCCACGCCCCGTACG
GAGCCCCGCACCCGAAGCCGGGCCGTGCTCAGCAACTCGGGGAGGGGGGTGCAGGGGGGGTTGCAGCCCG
ACCGACGCGCCCACACCCCCTGCTCACCCCCCCACGCACACACCCCGCACGCAGCCTTTGTTCCCCTCGC
AGCCCCCCCCGCACCGCGGGGCACCGCCCCCGGCCGCGCTCCCCTCGCGCACACTGCGGAGCGCACAAAG
CCCCGCGCCGCGCCCGCAGCGCTCACAGCCGCCGGGCAGCGCGGAGCCGCACGCGGCGCTCCCCACGCAC
ACACACACGCACGCACCCCCCGAGCCGCTCCCCCCGCACAAAGGGCCCTCCCGGAGCCCCTCAAGGCTTT
CACGCAGCCACAGAAAAGAAACAAGCCGTCATTAAACCAAGCGCTAATTACAGCCCGGAGGAGAAGGGCC
GTCCCGCCCGCTCACCTGTGGGAGTAACGCGGTCAGTCAGAGCCGGGGCGGGCGGCGCGAGGCGGCGGCG
GAGCGGGGCACGGGGCGAAGGCAGCGCGCAGCGACTCCCGCCCGCCGCGCGCTTCGCTTTTTATAGGGCC
GCCGCCGCCGCCGCCTCGCCATAAAAGGAAACTTTCGGAGCGCGCCGCTCTGATTGGCTGCCGCCGCACC
TCTCCGCCTCGCCCCGCCCCGCCCCTCGCCCCGCCCCGCCCCGCCTGGCGCGCGCCCCCCCCCCCCCCCC
GCCCCCATCGCTGCACAAAATAATTAAAAAATAAATAAATACAAAATTGGGGGTGGGGAGGGGGGGGAGA
TGGGGAGAGTGAAGCAGAACGTGGGGCTCACCTCGACCATCATGGTAATAGCGATGACTAATACGTAGAT
GTACTGCCAAGTAGGAAAGTCCCATAAGGTCATGTACTGGGCATAATGCCAGGCGGGCCATTTACCGTCA
TTGACGTCAATAGGGGGCGTACTTGGCATATGATACACTTGATGTACTGCCAAGTGGGCAGTTTACCGTA
AATACTCCACCCATTGACGTCAATGGAAAGTCCCTATTGGCGTTACTATGGGAACATACGTCATTATTGA
CGTCAATGGGCGGGGGTCGTTGGGCGGTCAGCCAGGCGGGCCATTTACCGTAAGTTATGTAACGCGGAAC
TCCATATATGGGCTATGAACTAATGACCCCGTAATTGATTACTATTAATAACTAGCTAGTCAATAATCAA
TGTCGACGATGATGCTGTACACTCGAAACTTTTTTCGAAGGTCCGAGGTTCTAGACGAGTTTACTCCCTA
TCAGTGATAGAGAACGATGTCGAGTTTACTCCCTATCAGTGATAGAGAACGTATGTCGAGTTTACTCCCT
ATCAGTGATAGAGAACGTATGTCGAGTTTACTCCCTATCAGTGATAGAGAACGTATGTCGAGTTTATCCC
TATCAGTGATAGAGAACGTATGTCGAGTTTACTCCCTATCAGTGATAGAGAACGTATGTCGAGGTAGGCG
TGTACGGTGGGAGGCCTATATAAGCAGAGCTCGTTTAGTGAACCGTCAGATCGCTTAAG
Features (pLannotate 1.2.2; 29 found; start..end, strand, type, name):
     10..72      +  CDS            3xFLAG: three tandem FLAG® epitope tags, followed by an enterokinase cleavage site
    100..1527    +  CDS            tdTomato: tdTomato is a basic (constitutively fluorescent) orange fluorescent protein published in 2004, derived from Discosoma sp.. It is reported to be a somewhat slowly-maturing tandem dimer with low acid sensitivity.
   1594..1641    +  polyA_signal   HSV TK poly(A) signal: herpes simplex virus thymidine kinase polyadenylation signal (Cole and Stacy, 1985)
   1732..1748    -  polyA_signal   bGH poly(A) signal (fragment): bovine growth hormone polyadenylation signal
   1896..2007    -  polyA_signal   bGH poly(A) signal: bovine growth hormone polyadenylation signal
   2046..2111    -  CDS            dmpM (fragment): DMPM_STRAD - Protein inferred from homology: Swiss-Prot protein existence level 3. From Streptomyces alboniger.
   2161..2760    -  CDS            PuroR: puromycin N-acetyltransferase; pac from Streptomyces alboniger; confers resistance to puromycin
   2844..2869    -  misc_feature   SA: splice acceptor site
   2913..3716    -  misc_feature   HA-L: left homology arm from the adeno-associated virus integration site (AAVS1) within intron 1 of the human PPP1R12C gene
   3731..3749    -  promoter       T7 promoter: promoter for bacteriophage T7 RNA polymerase
   3757..3912    +  CDS            lacZα (fragment): LacZα fragment of β-galactosidase; lacZ fragment
   3917..4345    +  rep_origin     f1 ori (sequence partly withheld): f1 bacteriophage origin of replication; arrow indicates direction of (+) strand synthesis
   4398..4502    +  promoter       AmpR promoter: bla
   4503..5363    +  CDS            AmpR: β-lactamase; bla; confers resistance to ampicillin, carbenicillin, and related antibiotics
   5534..6122    +  rep_origin     ori: high-copy-number ColE1/pMB1/pBR322/pUC origin of replication
   6305..6397    +  CDS            lacI (fragment): lac repressor; lacI; The lac repressor binds to the lac operator to inhibit transcription in E. coli. This inhibition can be relieved by adding lactose or isopropyl-β-D-thiogalactopyranoside (IPTG).
   6410..6431    +  protein_bind   CAP binding site: CAP binding activates transcription in the presence of cAMP. E. coli catabolite activator protein
   6446..6476    +  promoter       lac promoter: promoter for the E. coli lac operon
   6484..6500    +  protein_bind   lac operator: The lac repressor binds to the lac operator to inhibit transcription in E. coli. This inhibition can be relieved by adding lactose or isopropyl-β-D-thiogalactopyranoside (IPTG). lac repressor encoded by lacI
   6545..6563    +  promoter       T3 promoter: promoter for bacteriophage T3 RNA polymerase
   6576..6592    +  misc_feature   MCS (fragment): pBluescript multiple cloning site
   6593..7429    -  misc_feature   HA-R: right homology arm from the adeno-associated virus integration site (AAVS1) within intron 1 of the human PPP1R12C gene
   7439..7472    -  protein_bind   FRT (minimal): supports FLP-mediated excision but not integration (Turan and Bode, 2011) FLP recombinase from the Saccharomyces cerevisiae 2μ plasmid
   7479..7703    -  polyA_signal   bGH poly(A) signal: bovine growth hormone polyadenylation signal
   7717..8463    -  CDS            rtTA-Advanced: improved tetracycline-controlled transactivator In the Tet-On® system, rtTA-Advanced binds to the Tet-responsive element and stimulates transcription only in the presence of tetracycline or doxycycline.
   8518..9534    -  intron         chimeric intron: chimera between introns from chicken β-actin and rabbit β-globin
   9535..9812    -  promoter       chicken β-actin promoter: No description available
   9817..10120   -  enhancer       CMV enhancer: human cytomegalovirus immediate early enhancer
  10252..10530   +  promoter       tight TRE promoter (fragment): Tet-responsive promoter PTight, consisting of seven tet operator sequences followed by the minimal CMV promoter
