[The description below was written by a language model from this plasmid's Addgene catalogue record and pLannotate feature annotations shown in this document.]
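Description:
pZ P TetON-3XFLAG-tdT CAGG-m2rtTA v2 is a mammalian donor plasmid for FLPe recombinase-mediated cassette exchange (RMCE) into master cell lines that already carry a compatible landing cassette made with a companion plasmid. The associated work places that landing site at the AAVS1 locus of human pluripotent stem cells. It is built on a pBluescript-type backbone with a high-copy ColE1/pUC origin, an f1 origin, ampicillin resistance, and lac/T3/T7 remnants, and is propagated in E. coli. The "AAV" vector-type label reflects the AAVS1 left and right homology arms (from intron 1 of PPP1R12C) that flank the payload. No AAV ITRs are annotated.

Between the arms lies a promoterless puromycin resistance gene preceded by a splice acceptor and followed by a bGH polyadenylation signal. It should therefore be expressed only when trapped downstream of an active genomic promoter, which allows selection for correct integration. The rest of the payload is an all-in-one Tet-On system arranged as two divergent units. A tight TRE promoter drives 3xFLAG-tagged tdTomato, terminated by an HSV TK poly(A). In the opposite orientation, a CAGGS promoter (CMV enhancer, chicken β-actin promoter, chimeric intron) constitutively expresses the reverse transactivator, annotated as rtTA-Advanced, with a bGH poly(A). Doxycycline lets rtTA activate the TRE, giving inducible red fluorescence. According to the deposit's stated purpose, the design is meant for inducible expression of a protein of interest, and tdTomato is the insert carried here.

Only one minimal FRT site is annotated, next to the right arm. RMCE normally needs a second, heterospecific site, which may be present but unrecognised by the annotation. Both sequence records are 10,535 nt with matching features, slightly larger than the catalogued 10,275 bp.
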