Addgene plasmid #112668: pZ P TetON-3XFLAG-tdT CAGG-m2rtTA v2
Purpose: Donor vector for FLPe recombinase-mediated cassette exchange in master cell lines created with plasmid #112666. This vector allows inducible expression of your protein of interest.
Depositing lab: Catherine Verfaillie. Depositing organization: Katholieke Universiteit Leuven. Publication: Efficient Recombinase-Mediated Cassette Exchange in hPSCs to Study the Hepatocyte Lineage Reveals AAVS1 Locus-Mediated Transgene Inhibition. Ordovas L, Boon R, Pistoni M, Chen Y, Wolfs E, Guo W, Sambathkumar R, Bobis-Wozowicz S, Helsen N, Vanhove J, Berckmans P, Cai Q, Vanuytsel K, Eggermont K, Vanslembrouck V, Schmidt BZ, Raitano S, Van Den Bosch L, Nahmias Y, Cathomen T, Struys T, Verfaillie CM. Stem Cell Reports. 2015 Nov 10;5(5):918-931. doi: 10.1016/j.stemcr.2015.09.004. Epub 2015 Oct 8. PubMed 26455413.
Backbone
  Vector backbone: pZ P CAGGS tdTPH (AddGene plasmid 112668)
  Backbone size w/o insert (bp): 8900
  Total vector size (bp): 10275
  Vector type: Mammalian Expression, AAV ; Donor plasmid for recombinase-mediated cassette exchange
  Selectable markers: Puromycin
Growth in bacteria
  Bacterial resistance: Ampicillin, 100 μg/mL
  Growth temperature: 37°C
  Growth strain: DH5alpha
  Copy number: High Copy
Gene/Insert
  Gene/Insert name: tdT (alt name: tandem dimer Tomato)
  Insert size (bp): 1428
Terms and licenses: Academic/Nonprofit Terms; Industry Terms: Not Available to Industry
How to cite: pZ P TetON-3XFLAG-tdT CAGG-m2rtTA v2 was a gift from Catherine Verfaillie (Addgene plasmid # 112668 ; http://n2t.net/addgene:112668 ; RRID:Addgene_112668)
